>Addgene plasmid #178224 | pLKO_AU1.HSV.S_mCherry-NLS | addgene full sequence | sequence record 352773 | Addgene NGS Result
TATTTGTTTATTTTTCTAAATACATTCAAATATGTATCCGCTCATGAGACAATAACCCTGATAAATGCTT
CAATAATATTGAAAAAGGAAGAGTATGAGTATTCAACATTTCCGTGTCGCCCTTATTCCCTTTTTTGCGG
CATTTTGCCTTCCTGTTTTTGCTCACCCAGAAACGCTGGTGAAAGTAAAAGATGCTGAAGATCAGTTGGG
TGCACGAGTGGGTTACATCGAACTGGATCTCAACAGCGGTAAGATCCTTGAGAGTTTTCGCCCCGAAGAA
CGTTTTCCAATGATGAGCACTTTTAAAGTTCTGCTATGTGGCGCGGTATTATCCCGTATTGACGCCGGGC
AAGAGCAACTCGGTCGCCGCATACACTATTCTCAGAATGACTTGGTTGAGTACTCACCAGTCACAGAAAA
GCATCTTACGGATGGCATGACAGTAAGAGAATTATGCAGTGCTGCCATAACCATGAGTGATAACACTGCG
GCCAACTTACTTCTGACAACGATCGGAGGACCGAAGGAGCTAACCGCTTTTTTGCACAACATGGGGGATC
ATGTAACTCGCCTTGATCGTTGGGAACCGGAGCTGAATGAAGCCATACCAAACGACGAGCGTGACACCAC
GATGCCTGTAGCAATGGCAACAACGTTGCGCAAACTATTAACTGGCGAACTACTTACTCTAGCTTCCCGG
CAACAATTAATAGACTGGATGGAGGCGGATAAAGTTGCAGGACCACTTCTGCGCTCGGCCCTTCCGGCTG
GCTGGTTTATTGCTGATAAATCTGGAGCCGGTGAGCGTGGGTCTCGCGGTATCATTGCAGCACTGGGGCC
AGATGGTAAGCCCTCCCGTATCGTAGTTATCTACACGACGGGGAGTCAGGCAACTATGGATGAACGAAAT
AGACAGATCGCTGAGATAGGTGCCTCACTGATTAAGCATTGGTAACTGTCAGACCAAGTTTACTCATATA
TACTTTAGATTGATTTAAAACTTCATTTTTAATTTAAAAGGATCTAGGTGAAGATCCTTTTTGATAATCT
CATGACCAAAATCCCTTAACGTGAGTTTTCGTTCCACTGAGCGTCAGACCCCGTAGAAAAGATCAAAGGA
TCTTCTTGAGATCCTTTTTTTCTGCGCGTAATCTGCTGCTTGCAAACAAAAAAACCACCGCTACCAGCGG
TGGTTTGTTTGCCGGATCAAGAGCTACCAACTCTTTTTCCGAAGGTAACTGGCTTCAGCAGAGCGCAGAT
ACCAAATACTGTTCTTCTAGTGTAGCCGTAGTTAGGCCACCACTTCAAGAACTCTGTAGCACCGCCTACA
TACCTCGCTCTGCTAATCCTGTTACCAGTGGCTGCTGCCAGTGGCGATAAGTCGTGTCTTACCGGGTTGG
ACTCAAGACGATAGTTACCGGATAAGGCGCAGCGGTCGGGCTGAACGGGGGGTTCGTGCACACAGCCCAG
CTTGGAGCGAACGACCTACACCGAACTGAGATACCTACAGCGTGAGCTATGAGAAAGCGCCACGCTTCCC
GAAGGGAGAAAGGCGGACAGGTATCCGGTAAGCGGCAGGGTCGGAACAGGAGAGCGCACGAGGGAGCTTC
CAGGGGGAAACGCCTGGTATCTTTATAGTCCTGTCGGGTTTCGCCACCTCTGACTTGAGCGTCGATTTTT
GTGATGCTCGTCAGGGGGGCGGAGCCTATGGAAAAACGCCAGCAACGCGGCCTTTTTACGGTTCCTGGCC
TTTTGCTGGCCTTTTGCTCACATGTTCTTTCCTGCGTTATCCCCTGATTCTGTGGATAACCGTATTACCG
CCTTTGAGTGAGCTGATACCGCTCGCCGCAGCCGAACGACCGAGCGCAGCGAGTCAGTGAGCGAGGAAGC
GGAAGAGCGCCCAATACGCAAACCGCCTCTCCCCGCGCGTTGGCCGATTCATTAATGCAGCTGGCACGAC
AGGTTTCCCGACTGGAAAGCGGGCAGTGAGCGCAACGCAATTAATGTGAGTTAGCTCACTCATTAGGCAC
CCCAGGCTTTACACTTTATGCTTCCGGCTCGTATGTTGTGTGGAATTGTGAGCGGATAACAATTTCACAC
AGGAAACAGCTATGACCATGATTACGCCAAGCGCGCAATTAACCCTCACTAAAGGGAACAAAAGCTGGAG
CTGCAAGCTTAATGTAGTCTTATGCAATACTCTTGTAGTCTTGCAACATGGTAACGATGAGTTAGCAACA
TGCCTTACAAGGAGAGAAAAAGCACCGTGCATGGCGATTGGTGGAAGTAAGGTGGTACGATCGTGCCTTA
TTAGGAAGGCAACAGACGGGTCTGACATGGATTGGACGAACCACTGAATTGCCGCATTGCAGAGATATTG
TATTTAAGTGCCTAGCTCGATACATAAACGGGTCTCTCTGGTTAGACCAGATCTGAGCCTGGGAGCTCTC
TGGCTAACTAGGGAACCCACTGCTTAAGCCTCAATAAAGCTTGCCTTGAGTGCTTCAAGTAGTGTGTGCC
CGTCTGTTGTGTGACTCTGGTAACTAGAGATCCCTCAGACCCTTTTAGTCAGTGTGGAAAATCTCTAGCA
GTGGCGCCCGAACAGGGACTTGAAAGCGAAAGGGAAACCAGAGGAGCTCTCTCGACGCAGGACTCGGCTT
GCTGAAGCGCGCACGGCAAGAGGCGAGGGGCGGCGACTGGTGAGTACGCCAAAAATTTTGACTAGCGGAG
GCTAGAAGGAGAGAGATGGGTGCGAGAGCGTCAGTATTAAGCGGGGGAGAATTAGATCGCGATGGGAAAA
AATTCGGTTAAGGCCAGGGGGAAAGAAAAAATATAAATTAAAACATATAGTATGGGCAAGCAGGGAGCTA
GAACGATTCGCAGTTAATCCTGGCCTGTTAGAAACATCAGAAGGCTGTAGACAAATACTGGGACAGCTAC
AACCATCCCTTCAGACAGGATCAGAAGAACTTAGATCATTATATAATACAGTAGCAACCCTCTATTGTGT
GCATCAAAGGATAGAGATAAAAGACACCAAGGAAGCTTTAGACAAGATAGAGGAAGAGCAAAACAAAAGT
AAGACCACCGCACAGCAAGCGGCCGCTGATCTTCAGACCTGGAGGAGGAGATATGAGGGACAATTGGAGA
AGTGAATTATATAAATATAAAGTAGTAAAAATTGAACCATTAGGAGTAGCACCCACCAAGGCAAAGAGAA
GAGTGGTGCAGAGAGAAAAAAGAGCAGTGGGAATAGGAGCTTTGTTCCTTGGGTTCTTGGGAGCAGCAGG
AAGCACTATGGGCGCAGCGTCAATGACGCTGACGGTACAGGCCAGACAATTATTGTCTGGTATAGTGCAG
CAGCAGAACAATTTGCTGAGGGCTATTGAGGCGCAACAGCATCTGTTGCAACTCACAGTCTGGGGCATCA
AGCAGCTCCAGGCAAGAATCCTGGCTGTGGAAAGATACCTAAAGGATCAACAGCTCCTGGGGATTTGGGG
TTGCTCTGGAAAACTCATTTGCACCACTGCTGTGCCTTGGAATGCTAGTTGGAGTAATAAATCTCTGGAA
CAGATTTGGAATCACACGACCTGGATGGAGTGGGACAGAGAAATTAACAATTACACAAGCTTAATACACT
CCTTAATTGAAGAATCGCAAAACCAGCAAGAAAAGAATGAACAAGAATTATTGGAATTAGATAAATGGGC
AAGTTTGTGGAATTGGTTTAACATAACAAATTGGCTGTGGTATATAAAATTATTCATAATGATAGTAGGA
GGCTTGGTAGGTTTAAGAATAGTTTTTGCTGTACTTTCTATAGTGAATAGAGTTAGGCAGGGATATTCAC
CATTATCGTTTCAGACCCACCTCCCAACCCCGAGGGGACCCGACAGGCCCGAAGGAATAGAAGAAGAAGG
TGGAGAGAGAGACAGAGACAGATCCATTCGATTAGTGAACGGATCTCGACGGTATCGATCACGAGACTAG
TATCGAGCGGCCGCCCCCTTCACCGAGGGCCTATTTCCCATGATTCCTTCATATTTGCATATACGATACA
AGGCTGTTAGAGAGATAATTGGAATTAATTTGACTGTAAACACAAAGATATTAGTACAAAATACGTGACG
TAGAAAGTAATAATTTCTTGGGTAGTTTGCAGTTTTAAAATTATGTTTTAAAATGGACTATCATATGCTT
ACCGTAACTTGAAAGTATTTCGATTTCTTGGCTTTATATATCTTGTGGAAAGGACGAAACACCGGGTCTT
CGAGAAGACCTGTTTTAGAGCTAGAAATAGCAAGTTAAAATAAGGCTAGTCCGTTATCAACTTGAAAAAG
TGGCACCGAGTCGGTGCTTTTTTTAATTCTCGACCTCGAGACAAATGGCAGTATTCATCCACAATTTTAA
AAGAAAAGGGGGGATTGGGGGGTACAGTGCAGGGGAAAGAATAGTAGACATAATAGCAACAGACATACAA
ACTAAAGAATTACAAAAACAAATTACAAAAATTCAAAATTTTCGGGTTTATTACAGGGACAGCAGAGATC
CACTTTGGCCGCGGCTCGAGGCGATAAGCTTTGCAAAGATGGATAAAGTTTTAAACAGAGAGGAATCTTT
GCAGCTAATGGACCTTCTAGGTCTTGAAAGGAGTGGGAATTGGCTCCGGTGCCCGTCAGTGGGCAGAGCG
CACATCGCCCACAGTCCCCGAGAAGTTGGGGGGAGGGGTCGGCAATTGAACCGGTGCCTAGAGAAGGTGG
CGCGGGGTAAACTGGGAAAGTGATGTCGTGTACTGGCTCCGCCTTTTTCCCGAGGGTGGGGGAGAACCGT
ATATAAGTGCAGTAGTCGCCGTGAACGTTCTTTTTCGCAACGGGTTTGCCGCCAGAACACAGGTAAGTGC
CGTGTGTGGTTCCCGCGGGCCTGGCCTCTTTACGGGTTATGGCCCTTGCGTGCCTTGAATTACTTCCACC
TGGCTGCAGTACGTGATTCTTGATCCCGAGCTTCGGGTTGGAAGTGGGTGGGAGAGTTCGAGGCCTTGCG
CTTAAGGAGCCCCTTCGCCTCGTGCTTGAGTTGAGGCCTGGCCTGGGCGCTGGGGCCGCCGCGTGCGAAT
CTGGTGGCACCTTCGCGCCTGTCTCGCTGCTTTCGATAAGTCTCTAGCCATTTAAAATTTTTGATGACCT
GCTGCGACGCTTTTTTTCTGGCAAGATAGTCTTGTAAATGCGGGCCAAGATCTGCACACTGGTATTTCGG
TTTTTGGGGCCGCGGGCGGCGACGGGGCCCGTGCGTCCCAGCGCACATGTTCGGCGAGGCGGGGCCTGCG
AGCGCGGCCACCGAGAATCGGACGGGGGTAGTCTCAAGCTGGCCGGCCTGCTCTGGTGCCTGGCCTCGCG
CCGCCGTGTATCGCCCCGCCCTGGGCGGCAAGGCTGGCCCGGTCGGCACCAGTTGCGTGAGCGGAAAGAT
GGCCGCTTCCCGGCCCTGCTGCAGGGAGCTCAAAATGGAGGACGCGGCGCTCGGGAGAGCGGGCGGGTGA
GTCACCCACACAAAGGAAAAGGGCCTTTCCGTCCTCAGCCGTCGCTTCATGTGACTCCACGGAGTACCGG
GCGCCGTCCAGGCACCTCGATTAGTTCTCGAGCTTTTGGAGTACGTCGTCTTTAGGTTGGGGGGAGGGGT
TTTATGCGATGGAGTTTCCCCACACTGAGTGGGTGGAGACTGAAGTTAGGCCAGCTTGGCACTTGATGTA
ATTCTCCTTGGAATTTGCCCTTTTTGAGTTTGGATCTTGGTTCATTCTCAAGCCTCAGACAGTGGTTCAA
AGTTTTTTTCTTCCATTTCAGGTGTCGTGAGGAATTCTGCAGTCGATCGACGGTACCGCGGGCCCGGGAT
CCACGGTCGCCACCATGGGCGACACCTATCGGTACATTGGAGGAGGCGGGGGAGGGCAGCCCGAGCTGGC
CCCCGAGGACCCCGAGGACGGAGGAGGCGGGGGAGGGAAGGAGACCGCCGCCGCCAAGTTCGAGAGGCAG
CACATGGACAGCGGCATGCTGATGGTGAGCAAGGGCGAGGAGGATAACATGGCCATCATCAAGGAGTTCA
TGCGCTTCAAGGTGCACATGGAGGGCTCCGTGAACGGCCACGAGTTCGAGATCGAGGGCGAGGGCGAGGG
CCGCCCCTACGAGGGCACCCAGACCGCCAAGCTGAAGGTGACCAAGGGTGGCCCCCTGCCCTTCGCCTGG
GACATCCTGTCCCCTCAGTTCATGTACGGCTCCAAGGCCTACGTGAAGCACCCCGCCGACATCCCCGACT
ACTTGAAGCTGTCCTTCCCCGAGGGCTTCAAGTGGGAGCGCGTGATGAACTTCGAGGACGGCGGCGTGGT
GACCGTGACCCAGGACTCCTCCCTGCAGGACGGCGAGTTCATCTACAAGGTGAAGCTGCGCGGCACCAAC
TTCCCCTCCGACGGCCCCGTAATGCAGAAGAAGACCATGGGCTGGGAGGCCTCCTCCGAGCGGATGTACC
CCGAGGACGGCGCCCTGAAGGGCGAGATCAAGCAGAGGCTGAAGCTGAAGGACGGCGGCCACTACGACGC
TGAGGTCAAGACCACCTACAAGGCCAAGAAGCCCGTGCAGCTGCCCGGCGCCTACAACGTCAACATCAAG
TTGGACATCACCTCCCACAACGAGGACTACACCATCGTGGAACAGTACGAACGCGCCGAGGGCCGCCACT
CCACCGGCGGCATGGACGAGCTGTACAAGAAACGGCCAGCCGAGGATATGGAGGAAGAACAAGCCTTTAA
ACGATCTCGATAAAGCGGCCGCGTCGACAATCAACCTCTGGATTACAAAATTTGTGAAAGATTGACTGGT
ATTCTTAACTATGTTGCTCCTTTTACGCTATGTGGATACGCTGCTTTAATGCCTTTGTATCATGCTATTG
CTTCCCGTATGGCTTTCATTTTCTCCTCCTTGTATAAATCCTGGTTGCTGTCTCTTTATGAGGAGTTGTG
GCCCGTTGTCAGGCAACGTGGCGTGGTGTGCACTGTGTTTGCTGACGCAACCCCCACTGGTTGGGGCATT
GCCACCACCTGTCAGCTCCTTTCCGGGACTTTCGCTTTCCCCCTCCCTATTGCCACGGCGGAACTCATCG
CCGCCTGCCTTGCCCGCTGCTGGACAGGGGCTCGGCTGTTGGGCACTGACAATTCCGTGGTGTTGTCGGG
GAAGCTGACGTCCTTTCCATGGCTGCTCGCCTGTGTTGCCACCTGGATTCTGCGCGGGACGTCCTTCTGC
TACGTCCCTTCGGCCCTCAATCCAGCGGACCTTCCTTCCCGCGGCCTGCTGCCGGCTCTGCGGCCTCTTC
CGCATCTTCGCCTTCGCCCTCAGACGAGTCGGATCTCCCTTTGGGCCGCCTCCCCGCCTGGGTACCTTTA
AGACCAATGACTTACAAGGCAGCTGTAGATCTTAGCCACTTTTTAAAAGAAAAGGGGGGACTGGAAGGGC
TAATTCACTCCCAACGAAGATAAGATCTGCTTTTTGCTTGTACTGGGTCTCTCTGGTTAGACCAGATCTG
AGCCTGGGAGCTCTCTGGCTAACTAGGGAACCCACTGCTTAAGCCTCAATAAAGCTTGCCTTGAGTGCTT
CAAGTAGTGTGTGCCCGTCTGTTGTGTGACTCTGGTAACTAGAGATCCCTCAGACCCTTTTAGTCAGTGT
GGAAAATCTCTAGCAGTAGTAGTTCATGTCATCTTATTATTCAGTATTTATAACTTGCAAAGAAATGAAT
ATCAGAGAGTGAGAGGAACTTGTTTATTGCAGCTTATAATGGTTACAAATAAAGCAATAGCATCACAAAT
TTCACAAATAAAGCATTTTTTTCACTGCATTCTAGTTGTGGTTTGTCCAAACTCATCAATGTATCTTATC
ATGTCTGGCTCTAGCTATCCCGCCCCTAACTCCGCCCATCCCGCCCCTAACTCCGCCCAGTTCCGCCCAT
TCTCCGCCCCATGGCTGACTAATTTTTTTTATTTATGCAGAGGCCGAGGCCGCCTCGGCCTCTGAGCTAT
TCCAGAAGTAGTGAGGAGGCTTTTTTGGAGGCCTAGGGACGTACCCAATTCGCCCTATAGTGAGTCGTAT
TACGCGCGCTCACTGGCCGTCGTTTTACAACGTCGTGACTGGGAAAACCCTGGCGTTACCCAACTTAATC
GCCTTGCAGCACATCCCCCTTTCGCCAGCTGGCGTAATAGCGAAGAGGCCCGCACCGATCGCCCTTCCCA
ACAGTTGCGCAGCCTGAATGGCGAATGGG
[124 nt withheld, positions 8290-8413]
C
[91 nt withheld, positions 8415-8505]
A
[49 nt withheld, positions 8507-8555]
CCTTTGACGTTGGAGTCCACGTTCTTT
[37 nt withheld, positions 8583-8619]
ACCCTATCTCGGTCTATTCTTTTGATTTATAAGGGATTTTGCCGATTTCGGCCTATTGGTTAAAAAATGA
GCTGATTTAACAAAAATTTAACGCGAATTTTAACAAAATATTAACGCTTACAATTTAGGTGGCACTTTTC
GGGGAAATGTGCGCGGAACCCC
Features (pLannotate 1.2.2; 29 found; start..end, strand, type, name):
     95..955     +  CDS            AmpR: β-lactamase; bla; confers resistance to ampicillin, carbenicillin, and related antibiotics
   1126..1714    +  rep_origin     ori: high-copy-number ColE1/pMB1/pBR322/pUC origin of replication
   1897..1989    +  CDS            lacI (fragment): lac repressor; lacI; The lac repressor binds to the lac operator to inhibit transcription in E. coli. This inhibition can be relieved by adding lactose or isopropyl-β-D-thiogalactopyranoside (IPTG).
   2002..2023    +  protein_bind   CAP binding site: CAP binding activates transcription in the presence of cAMP. E. coli catabolite activator protein
   2038..2068    +  promoter       lac promoter: promoter for the E. coli lac operon
   2076..2092    +  protein_bind   lac operator: The lac repressor binds to the lac operator to inhibit transcription in E. coli. This inhibition can be relieved by adding lactose or isopropyl-β-D-thiogalactopyranoside (IPTG). lac repressor encoded by lacI
   2137..2155    +  promoter       T3 promoter: promoter for bacteriophage T3 RNA polymerase
   2183..2409    +  promoter       RSV promoter: Rous sarcoma virus enhancer/promoter
   2410..2590    +  LTR            5' LTR (truncated): truncated 5' long terminal repeat (LTR) from HIV-1
   2637..2762    +  misc_feature   HIV-1 Ψ: packaging signal of human immunodeficiency virus type 1
   2746..3109    +  CDS            HIV-1 gag (fragment): gag protein from human immunodeficiency virus 1; gag
   3255..3488    +  misc_feature   RRE: The Rev response element (RRE) of HIV-1 allows for Rev-dependent mRNA export from the nucleus to the cytoplasm.
   3865..3965    +  CDS            Rev (fragment): human immunodeficiency virus 1 (HIV-1) Rev protein; rev; enhances nuclear export of unspliced and incompletely spliced viral mRNAs
   4015..4255    +  promoter       U6 promoter: RNA polymerase III promoter for human U6 snRNA
   4282..4357    +  misc_RNA       gRNA scaffold: guide RNA scaffold for the Streptococcus pyogenes CRISPR/Cas9 system
   4405..4522    +  misc_feature   cPPT/CTS: central polypurine tract and central termination sequence of HIV-1
   4589..4655    +  CDS            small t antigen (fragment): SV40 (simian virus 40) small t antigen
   4662..5840    +  promoter       EF-1α promoter: strong constitutive promoter for human elongation factor EF-1α
   5857..5882    +  misc_feature   MCS (fragment): multiple cloning site
   6042..6749    +  CDS            mCherry: mCherry is a basic (constitutively fluorescent) red fluorescent protein published in 2004, derived from Discosoma sp.. It is reported to be a very rapidly-maturing monomer with low acid sensitivity.
   6819..7407    +  misc_feature   WPRE: woodchuck hepatitis virus posttranscriptional regulatory element
   7412..7549    +  CDS            nef (fragment): NEF_HV1LA - Experimental evidence at protein level: Swiss-Prot protein existence level 1. Extracellular Nef protein targets CD4(+) T-lymphocytes for apoptosis by interacting with CXCR4 surface receptors. From Human immunodeficiency virus type 1 group M subtype B (isolate Lai) (HIV-1).
   7535..7715    +  LTR            5' LTR (truncated): truncated 5' long terminal repeat (LTR) from HIV-1
   7787..7908    +  polyA_signal   SV40 poly(A) signal: SV40 polyadenylation signal
   7948..8083    +  rep_origin     SV40 ori: SV40 origin of replication
   8104..8122    -  promoter       T7 promoter: promoter for bacteriophage T7 RNA polymerase
   8130..8285    +  CDS            lacZα (fragment): LacZα fragment of β-galactosidase; lacZ fragment
   8290..8718    +  rep_origin     f1 ori (sequence partly withheld): f1 bacteriophage origin of replication; arrow indicates direction of (+) strand synthesis
   8771..94      +  promoter       AmpR promoter (across the origin): bla
