[The description below was written by a language model from this plasmid's Addgene catalogue record and pLannotate feature annotations shown in this document.]
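Description:
pLKO_AU1.HSV.S_mCherry-NLS is a lentiviral transfer plasmid on the pLKO backbone (sequenced at about 8.8 kb) that combines a CRISPR guide expression cassette with a nuclear protein barcode (nPC) reporter. It is propagated in E. coli as a high-copy plasmid through a ColE1/pUC-type origin with ampicillin selection (AmpR), and it also carries an f1 origin and an SV40 origin. The viral portion has an RSV promoter driving a truncated HIV-1 5' LTR, followed by the Ψ packaging signal with a gag fragment, the Rev response element, a cPPT/CTS, a WPRE, and a truncated downstream LTR followed by an SV40 polyadenylation signal. This layout is typical of Tat-independent vectors that depend on packaging functions supplied in trans.

Two expression units sit between the LTRs. A human U6 Pol III promoter lies just upstream of the S. pyogenes Cas9 guide RNA scaffold, forming the site into which an sgRNA spacer is cloned; no Cas9 is annotated on the plasmid. Downstream, the EF-1α promoter drives mCherry fused at its N terminus to three linear epitope tags (AU1, HSV and S) and at its C terminus to a nuclear localization signal. The tags and the NLS are stated in the catalogue entry but are not individually annotated in the feature table, although there is unannotated space flanking the mCherry coding sequence. The specific epitope combination acts as an antibody-detectable barcode concentrated in the nucleus, so that cells carrying a given vector, and therefore a given guide, can be identified in situ. The stated uses are vector and cell tracking and the spatial readout of CRISPR screens in tissue. No mammalian drug-selection marker is annotated, leaving mCherry fluorescence and the epitope tags as the means of identifying transduced cells.
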