Addgene plasmid #178224: pLKO_AU1.HSV.S_mCherry-NLS
Purpose: Nuclear Protein Barcode (nPC) for vector/cell tracking. Contains U6 trRNA cassette for sgRNA cloning. Enables spatial detection of CRISPR screens.
Depositing lab: Brian Brown. Depositing organization: Icahn School of Medicine at Mount Sinai. Publication: Spatial CRISPR genomics identifies regulators of the tumor microenvironment. Dhainaut M, Rose SA, Akturk G, Wroblewska A, Nielsen SR, Park ES, Buckup M, Roudko V, Pia L, Sweeney R, Le Berichel J, Wilk CM, Bektesevic A, Lee BH, Bhardwaj N, Rahman AH, Baccarini A, Gnjatic S, Pe'er D, Merad M, Brown BD. Cell. 2022 Mar 10. pii: S0092-8674(22)00195-7. doi: 10.1016/j.cell.2022.02.015. PubMed 35290801.
Backbone
  Vector backbone: pLKO
  Backbone size w/o insert (bp): 9000
  Vector type: Lentiviral
Growth in bacteria
  Bacterial resistance: Ampicillin, 100 μg/mL
  Growth temperature: 37°C
  Growth strain: NEB Stable
  Copy number: High Copy
Gene/Insert
  Gene/Insert name: nPC Tagged mCherry-NLS
  Species: H. sapiens (human)
  Insert size (bp): 1000
  Promoter: eF1a
  Tag / fusion protein: AU1.HSV.S (N terminal on insert); Nuclear Localization Signal (C terminal on insert)
  Cloning method: Restriction Enzyme; 5′ cloning site unknown (unknown if destroyed)
  Sequencing primers: 5′ cctttttgagtttggatcttggttcat
Terms and licenses: Academic/Nonprofit Terms; Industry Terms: Not Available to Industry
Depositor comments: Please visit https://www.biorxiv.org/content/10.1101/2021.07.13.451021v1 for bioRxiv preprint.
How to cite: pLKO_AU1.HSV.S_mCherry-NLS was a gift from Brian Brown (Addgene plasmid # 178224 ; http://n2t.net/addgene:178224 ; RRID:Addgene_178224)
